Addgene plasmid #138879: pPD069 ZF43x6-Spaced_EYFP
Purpose: EYFP reporter vector for the ZF43x6-Spaced promoter
Depositing lab: Joshua Leonard. Publication: The COMET toolkit for composing customizable genetic programs in mammalian cells. Donahue PS, Draut JW, Muldoon JJ, Edelstein HI, Bagheri N, Leonard JN. Nat Commun. 2020 Feb 7;11(1):779. doi: 10.1038/s41467-019-14147-5. PubMed 32034124.
Backbone
  Vector backbone: pPD027 Reporter Template v1 (Near Spaced)
  Vector type: Mammalian Expression, Synthetic Biology
Growth in bacteria
  Bacterial resistance: Ampicillin, 100 μg/mL
  Growth temperature: 37°C
  Growth strain: DH5alpha
  Copy number: High Copy
Gene/Insert
  Gene/Insert name: ZF43x6-Spaced
  Species: Synthetic
  Promoter: ZF43x6-Spaced
  Cloning method: Restriction Enzyme; 5′ cloning site BglII (not destroyed); 3′ cloning site NheI (not destroyed)
  Sequencing primers: 5′ CGACACGGAAATGTTGAATAC; 3′ TAGAAGGCACAGTCGAGG
Terms and licenses: Academic/Nonprofit Terms; Industry Terms: Not Available to Industry
Depositor comments: Leonard Lab plasmid reference number: L1407
How to cite: pPD069 ZF43x6-Spaced_EYFP was a gift from Joshua Leonard (Addgene plasmid # 138879 ; http://n2t.net/addgene:138879 ; RRID:Addgene_138879)
