[The description below was written by a language model from this plasmid's Addgene catalogue record and pLannotate feature annotations shown in this document.]
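Description:
pPD069 ZF43x6-Spaced_EYFP is a 4.4 kb mammalian expression plasmid built for synthetic biology. It serves as a fluorescent reporter for a synthetic zinc-finger-responsive promoter from the COMET toolkit for composing genetic programs in mammalian cells. It derives from a reporter template backbone (pPD027, "Near Spaced" version), into which the ZF43x6-Spaced element was cloned between BglII and NheI sites, both of which were preserved. The name suggests six spaced copies of a binding site for the ZF43 zinc-finger domain. The annotation does not resolve these sites individually, but the unannotated region upstream of the minimal promoter is where they would sit. A fragment of a minimal TATA-box promoter with low basal activity lies just ahead of the EYFP coding sequence, which is followed by the bovine growth hormone polyadenylation signal. In this arrangement, EYFP should stay near background unless a matching ZF43-based transcription factor is supplied in trans, so yellow fluorescence reads out the activity of that regulator.

The plasmid is propagated in E. coli through a high-copy ColE1/pUC-type origin and is selected with ampicillin via the β-lactamase gene and its native promoter. An f1 phage origin is also present. Downstream of the reporter there is an SV40 early promoter followed by only a short fragment of the bleomycin-resistance (ble) gene and an SV40 poly(A) signal. This indicates that the mammalian selection cassette of the parental backbone has been truncated and is unlikely to be functional, which would suit transient transfection rather than stable selection. Residual lac promoter, operator, CAP site and lacI fragment sequences are cloning-vector remnants with no evident role in the reporter.
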