Features (pLannotate 1.2.2; 16 found; start..end, strand, type, name):
    232..248     +  promoter       minP (fragment): minimal TATA-box promoter with low basal activity
    290..1006    +  CDS            EYFP: EYFP is a basic (constitutively fluorescent) green/yellow fluorescent protein published in 1996, derived from Aequorea victoria. It is reported to be a very rapidly-maturing weak dimer with high acid sensitivity.
   1060..1284    +  polyA_signal   bGH poly(A) signal: bovine growth hormone polyadenylation signal
   1288..1309    +  promoter       SV40 promoter (fragment): SV40 enhancer and early promoter
   1330..1758    +  rep_origin     f1 ori (sequence partly withheld): f1 bacteriophage origin of replication; arrow indicates direction of (+) strand synthesis
   1763..1785    +  promoter       SV40 promoter (fragment): SV40 enhancer and early promoter
   1786..1977    +  promoter       SV40 promoter: SV40 early promoter
   2004..2102    +  CDS            ble (fragment): BLE_KLEPN - Experimental evidence at protein level: Swiss-Prot protein existence level 1. Binding protein with a strong affinity to the bleomycin family of antibiotics. Binds to CL990; an antimitotic-antibiotic compound. From Klebsiella pneumoniae.
   2097..2218    +  polyA_signal   SV40 poly(A) signal: SV40 polyadenylation signal
   2291..2307    -  protein_bind   lac operator: The lac repressor binds to the lac operator to inhibit transcription in E. coli. This inhibition can be relieved by adding lactose or isopropyl-β-D-thiogalactopyranoside (IPTG). lac repressor encoded by lacI
   2315..2345    -  promoter       lac promoter: promoter for the E. coli lac operon
   2360..2381    -  protein_bind   CAP binding site: CAP binding activates transcription in the presence of cAMP. E. coli catabolite activator protein
   2394..2486    -  CDS            lacI (fragment): lac repressor; lacI; The lac repressor binds to the lac operator to inhibit transcription in E. coli. This inhibition can be relieved by adding lactose or isopropyl-β-D-thiogalactopyranoside (IPTG).
   2669..3257    -  rep_origin     ori: high-copy-number ColE1/pMB1/pBR322/pUC origin of replication
   3428..4288    -  CDS            AmpR: β-lactamase; bla; confers resistance to ampicillin, carbenicillin, and related antibiotics
   4289..4393    -  promoter       AmpR promoter: bla
>Addgene plasmid #138879 | pPD069 ZF43x6-Spaced_EYFP | addgene full sequence | sequence record 323462 | Addgene NGS Result
CACATTTCCCCGAAAAGTGCCACCTGACGTCGACGGATCGGGAGATCTGAATTCGGATCCAGAGTGAGGA
CTACCTATAGAAGTAAGAGTGAGGACAATCGTATACAAGTAGATCCAGAGTGAGGACTACCTATAGAAGT
AAGAGTGAGGACAATCGTATACAAGTAGATCCAGAGTGAGGACTACCTATAGAAGTAAGAGTGAGGACAA
TCGTATACAAGTAGATCCCTCTAGAGGGTATATAATGGGGGCCACTAGTCTACTACCAGAGCTCATCGCT
AGCGCCACCATGGTGAGCAAGGGCGAGGAGCTGTTCACCGGGGTGGTGCCCATCCTGGTCGAGCTGGACG
GCGACGTAAACGGCCACAAGTTCAGCGTGTCCGGCGAGGGCGAGGGCGATGCCACCTACGGCAAGCTGAC
CCTGAAGTTCATCTGCACCACCGGCAAGCTGCCCGTGCCCTGGCCCACCCTCGTGACCACCTTCGGCTAC
GGCCTGCAGTGCTTCGCCCGCTACCCCGACCACATGAAGCAGCACGACTTCTTCAAGTCCGCCATGCCCG
AAGGCTACGTCCAGGAGCGCACCATCTTCTTCAAGGACGACGGCAACTACAAGACCCGCGCCGAGGTGAA
GTTCGAGGGCGACACCCTGGTGAACCGCATCGAGCTGAAGGGCATCGACTTCAAGGAGGACGGCAACATC
CTGGGGCACAAGCTGGAGTACAACTACAACAGCCACAACGTCTATATCATGGCCGACAAGCAGAAGAACG
GCATCAAGGTGAACTTCAAGATCCGCCACAACATCGAGGACGGCAGCGTGCAGCTCGCCGACCACTACCA
GCAGAACACCCCCATCGGCGACGGCCCCGTGCTGCTGCCCGACAACCACTACCTGAGCTACCAGTCCGCC
CTGAGCAAAGACCCCAACGAGAAGCGCGATCACATGGTCCTGCTGGAGTTCGTGACCGCCGCCGGGATCA
CTCTCGGCATGGACGAGCTGTACAAGTAGGCGGCCGCTCGAGTCTAGAGGGCCCGTTTAAACCCGCTGAT
CAGCCTCGACTGTGCCTTCTAGTTGCCAGCCATCTGTTGTTTGCCCCTCCCCCGTGCCTTCCTTGACCCT
GGAAGGTGCCACTCCCACTGTCCTTTCCTAATAAAATGAGGAAATTGCATCGCATTGTCTGAGTAGGTGT
CATTCTATTCTGGGGGGTGGGGTGGGGCAGGACAGCAAGGGGGAGGATTGGGAAGACAATAGCAGGCATG
CTGGGGATGCGGTGGGCTCTATGGCTTCTGAGGCGGAAAGAACCAGCTGGGGCTCTAGGGGGTATCCCC
[124 nt withheld, positions 1330-1453]
C
[91 nt withheld, positions 1455-1545]
A
[49 nt withheld, positions 1547-1595]
CCTTTGACGTTGGAGTCCACGTTCTTT
[37 nt withheld, positions 1623-1659]
ACCCTATCTCGGTCTATTCTTTTGATTTATAAGGGATTTTGCCGATTTCGGCCTATTGGTTAAAAAATGA
GCTGATTTAACAAAAATTTAACGCGAATTAATTCTGTGGAATGTGTGTCAGTTAGGCTCAATTAGTCAGC
AACCATAGTCCCGCCCCTAACTCCGCCCATCCCGCCCCTAACTCCGCCCAGTTCCGCCCATTCTCCGCCC
CATGGCTGACTAATTTTTTTTATTTATGCAGAGGCCGAGGCCGCCTCTGCCTCTGAGCTATTCCAGAAGT
AGTGAGGAGGCTTTTTTGGAGGCCTAGGCTTTTGCAAAAAGCTCCCGGGAGCTTGTATATCCATTTTCGG
AGGTTGGGCTTCGGAATCGTTTTCCGGGACGCCGGCTGGATGATCCTCCAGCGCGGGGATCTCATGCTGG
AGTTCTTCGCCCACCCCAACTTGTTTATTGCAGCTTATAATGGTTACAAATAAAGCAATAGCATCACAAA
TTTCACAAATAAAGCATTTTTTTCACTGCATTCTAGTTGTGGTTTGTCCAAACTCATCAATGTATCTTAT
CATGTCTGTATACCGTCGACCTCTAGCTAGAGCTTGGCGTAATCATGGTCATAGCTGTTTCCTGTGTGAA
ATTGTTATCCGCTCACAATTCCACACAACATACGAGCCGGAAGCATAAAGTGTAAAGCCTGGGGTGCCTA
ATGAGTGAGCTAACTCACATTAATTGCGTTGCGCTCACTGCCCGCTTTCCAGTCGGGAAACCTGTCGTGC
CAGCTGCATTAATGAATCGGCCAACGCGCGGGGAGAGGCGGTTTGCGTATTGGGCGCTCTTCCGCTTCCT
CGCTCACTGACTCGCTGCGCTCGGTCGTTCGGCTGCGGCGAGCGGTATCAGCTCACTCAAAGGCGGTAAT
ACGGTTATCCACAGAATCAGGGGATAACGCAGGAAAGAACATGTGAGCAAAAGGCCAGCAAAAGGCCAGG
AACCGTAAAAAGGCCGCGTTGCTGGCGTTTTTCCATAGGCTCCGCCCCCCTGACGAGCATCACAAAAATC
GACGCTCAAGTCAGAGGTGGCGAAACCCGACAGGACTATAAAGATACCAGGCGTTTCCCCCTGGAAGCTC
CCTCGTGCGCTCTCCTGTTCCGACCCTGCCGCTTACCGGATACCTGTCCGCCTTTCTCCCTTCGGGAAGC
GTGGCGCTTTCTCATAGCTCACGCTGTAGGTATCTCAGTTCGGTGTAGGTCGTTCGCTCCAAGCTGGGCT
GTGTGCACGAACCCCCCGTTCAGCCCGACCGCTGCGCCTTATCCGGTAACTATCGTCTTGAGTCCAACCC
GGTAAGACACGACTTATCGCCACTGGCAGCAGCCACTGGTAACAGGATTAGCAGAGCGAGGTATGTAGGC
GGTGCTACAGAGTTCTTGAAGTGGTGGCCTAACTACGGCTACACTAGAAGAACAGTATTTGGTATCTGCG
CTCTGCTGAAGCCAGTTACCTTCGGAAAAAGAGTTGGTAGCTCTTGATCCGGCAAACAAACCACCGCTGG
TAGCGGTGGTTTTTTTGTTTGCAAGCAGCAGATTACGCGCAGAAAAAAAGGATCTCAAGAAGATCCTTTG
ATCTTTTCTACGGGGTCTGACGCTCAGTGGAACGAAAACTCACGTTAAGGGATTTTGGTCATGAGATTAT
CAAAAAGGATCTTCACCTAGATCCTTTTAAATTAAAAATGAAGTTTTAAATCAATCTAAAGTATATATGA
GTAAACTTGGTCTGACAGTTACCAATGCTTAATCAGTGAGGCACCTATCTCAGCGATCTGTCTATTTCGT
TCATCCATAGTTGCCTGACTCCCCGTCGTGTAGATAACTACGATACGGGAGGGCTTACCATCTGGCCCCA
GTGCTGCAATGATACCGCGAGATCCACGCTCACCGGCTCCAGATTTATCAGCAATAAACCAGCCAGCCGG
AAGGGCCGAGCGCAGAAGTGGTCCTGCAACTTTATCCGCCTCCATCCAGTCTATTAATTGTTGCCGGGAA
GCTAGAGTAAGTAGTTCGCCAGTTAATAGTTTGCGCAACGTTGTTGCCATTGCTACAGGCATCGTGGTGT
CACGCTCGTCGTTTGGTATGGCTTCATTCAGCTCCGGTTCCCAACGATCAAGGCGAGTTACATGATCCCC
CATGTTGTGCAAAAAAGCGGTTAGCTCCTTCGGTCCTCCGATCGTTGTCAGAAGTAAGTTGGCCGCAGTG
TTATCACTCATGGTTATGGCAGCACTGCATAATTCTCTTACTGTCATGCCATCCGTAAGATGCTTTTCTG
TGACTGGTGAGTACTCAACCAAGTCATTCTGAGAATAGTGTATGCGGCGACCGAGTTGCTCTTGCCCGGC
GTCAATACGGGATAATACCGCGCCACATAGCAGAACTTTAAAAGTGCTCATCATTGGAAAACGTTCTTCG
GGGCGAAAACTCTCAAGGATCTTACCGCTGTTGAGATCCAGTTCGATGTAACCCACTCGTGCACCCAACT
GATCTTCAGCATCTTTTACTTTCACCAGCGTTTCTGGGTGAGCAAAAACAGGAAGGCAAAATGCCGCAAA
AAAGGGAATAAGGGCGACACGGAAATGTTGAATACTCATACTCTTCCTTTTTCAATATTATTGAAGCATT
TATCAGGGTTATTGTCTCATGAGCGGATACATATTTGAATGTATTTAGAAAAATAAACAAATAGGGGTTC
CGCG
