>Addgene plasmid #138879 | pPD069 ZF43x6-Spaced_EYFP | depositor partial sequence | sequence record 268425 | ZF43x6-Spaced promoter
AGATCTGAATTCGGATCCAGAGTGAGGACTACCTATAGAAGTAAGAGTGAGGACAATCGTATACAAGTAG
ATCCAGAGTGAGGACTACCTATAGAAGTAAGAGTGAGGACAATCGTATACAAGTAGATCCAGAGTGAGGA
CTACCTATAGAAGTAAGAGTGAGGACAATCGTATACAAGTAGATCCCTCTAGAGGGTATATAATGGGGGC
CACTAGTCTACTACCAGAGCTCATCGCTAGC
